Addgene plasmid #186410: pDEST-pSP172BSSPE-R3-ccdB/CmR-R5::RfA-HA
Purpose: (Empty Backbone) Multisite destination vector for ascidian electroporation of an AttB1/B2 recombined fusion gene of interest-C-ter HA tag under control of an AttB3/B5 recombined reg. sequence.
Depositing lab: Patrick Lemaire. Depositing organization: CNRS UMR 5237, Centre de Recherche en Biologie cellulaire de Montpellier. Publication: A multicassette Gateway vector set for high throughput and comparative analyses in ciona and vertebrate embryos. Roure A, Rothbacher U, Robin F, Kalmar E, Ferone G, Lamy C, Missero C, Mueller F, Lemaire P. PLoS One. 2007. 2(9):e916. 10.1371/journal.pone.0000916 PubMed 17878951.
Backbone
  Vector backbone: pDEST-pSP172BSSPE-R3-ccdB/CmR-R5::RfA
  Backbone manufacturer: PMID: 17878951
  Backbone size (bp): 6983
  Vector type: Gateway destination vector
  Selectable markers: ccdB gene
Growth in bacteria
  Bacterial resistance: Chloramphenicol and Ampicillin, 25 & 100 μg/mL
  Growth temperature: 37°C
  Growth strain: ccdB Survival
  Copy number: High Copy
Gene/Insert
  Gene/Insert name: None
Terms and licenses: Academic/Nonprofit Terms; Industry Terms: Not Available to Industry
Depositor comments: Gateway destination vector for electroporation experiments. Backbone was modified by insertion of C terminal HA tag at EcoR V restriction site
How to cite: pDEST-pSP172BSSPE-R3-ccdB/CmR-R5::RfA-HA was a gift from Patrick Lemaire (Addgene plasmid # 186410 ; http://n2t.net/addgene:186410 ; RRID:Addgene_186410)
