[The description below was written by a language model from this plasmid's Addgene catalogue record and pLannotate feature annotations shown in this document.]
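Description:
pDEST-pSP172BSSPE-R3-ccdB/CmR-R5::RfA-HA is an empty multisite Gateway destination vector of about 7 kb, built for making expression constructs that are electroporated into ascidian embryos. It is a high-copy plasmid carrying a ColE1/pUC-type origin and an ampicillin resistance gene on the backbone. It must be propagated in a ccdB-tolerant strain under combined ampicillin and chloramphenicol selection, because it contains two Gateway counter-selection cassettes.

Each cassette holds a chloramphenicol acetyltransferase gene and the toxic ccdB gene between recombination sites, and the two cassettes lie in opposite orientations next to each other. According to the catalogue entry, the upstream cassette is flanked by R3 and R5 sites and receives an attB3/B5-recombined regulatory sequence, so the promoter or enhancer is supplied by the user rather than by the vector. The second cassette is a standard reading-frame A (RfA) cassette, which accepts an attB1/B2-recombined coding sequence. The automated annotation labels both pairs of sites as attR1/attR2, which probably reflects the sequence similarity among attR variants rather than a true duplication.

The depositor notes that a C-terminal HA epitope tag was inserted at an EcoRV site of the parent vector, so the recombined gene is expressed as an HA fusion. The tag is not picked up as a feature in the table. An SV40 polyadenylation signal lies downstream of the RfA cassette, and SP6 and T7 promoters flank the region. After recombination, loss of ccdB allows correct clones to grow in ordinary strains. The products are used to drive tissue-specific expression of tagged proteins from chosen cis-regulatory elements. The sequence record is described as a partial NGS result.
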