Features (pLannotate 1.2.2; 26 found; start..end, strand, type, name):
      4..33      -  misc_feature   MCS (fragment): pBluescript multiple cloning site
     38..162     +  protein_bind   attR1: mutant version of attR; recombination site for the Gateway® LR reaction LR Clonase™
    398..550     -  CDS            dpnD (fragment): DPND_STRPN - Protein predicted: Swiss-Prot protein existence level 4. From Streptococcus pneumoniae serotype 4 (strain ATCC BAA-334 / TIGR4).
    594..896     -  CDS            ccdB: CCDB_ECOLI - Also known as G, letB, letD. Experimental evidence at protein level: Swiss-Prot protein existence level 1. Toxic component of a type II toxin-antitoxin (TA) system, functioning in plasmid maintainence. Responsible for the post- segregational killing (PSK) of plasmid-free cells, also referred to as a plasmid addiction system. Half-life of over 2 hours. Cell killing by CcdB is accompanied by filamentation, defects in chromosome and plasmid segregation, defects in cell division, formation of anucleate cells, decreased DNA synthesis and plasmid loss. Interferes with the activity of DN
    901..1059    -  CDS            ccdA (fragment): CCDA_ECO57 - Also known as H, letA. Experimental evidence at protein level: Swiss-Prot protein existence level 1. Antitoxin component of a type II toxin-antitoxin (TA) system which inhibits the post-segregational killing (PSK) of plasmid-free cells, also referred to as a plasmid addiction system. Binds to and blocks the activity of CcdB; will also remove bound CcdB protein from the CcdB-GyrA complex by forming a CcdA-CcdB complex, a process termed rejuvenation. Functions as a transcriptional corepressor for the ccdAB operon, repression also requires CcdB (By similarity). From Escherichia coli
   1241..1899    -  CDS            CmR: chloramphenicol acetyltransferase; cat; confers resistance to chloramphenicol
   1900..2002    -  promoter       cat promoter: promoter of the E. coli cat gene encoding chloramphenicol acetyltransferase
   2180..2304    -  protein_bind   attR2: mutant version of attR; recombination site for the Gateway® LR reaction LR Clonase™
   2309..2348    -  misc_feature   MCS (fragment): pBluescript multiple cloning site
   2377..2501    +  protein_bind   attR1: mutant version of attR; recombination site for the Gateway® LR reaction LR Clonase™
   2526..2556    +  promoter       lac UV5 promoter: E. coli lac promoter with an "up" mutation
   2580..2609    +  promoter       cat promoter (fragment): promoter of the E. coli cat gene encoding chloramphenicol acetyltransferase
   2610..3269    +  CDS            CmR: chloramphenicol acetyltransferase; cat; confers resistance to chloramphenicol
   3448..3606    +  CDS            ccdA (fragment): CCDA_ECO57 - Also known as H, letA. Experimental evidence at protein level: Swiss-Prot protein existence level 1. Antitoxin component of a type II toxin-antitoxin (TA) system which inhibits the post-segregational killing (PSK) of plasmid-free cells, also referred to as a plasmid addiction system. Binds to and blocks the activity of CcdB; will also remove bound CcdB protein from the CcdB-GyrA complex by forming a CcdA-CcdB complex, a process termed rejuvenation. Functions as a transcriptional corepressor for the ccdAB operon, repression also requires CcdB (By similarity). From Escherichia coli
   3611..3913    +  CDS            ccdB: CCDB_ECOLI - Also known as G, letB, letD. Experimental evidence at protein level: Swiss-Prot protein existence level 1. Toxic component of a type II toxin-antitoxin (TA) system, functioning in plasmid maintainence. Responsible for the post- segregational killing (PSK) of plasmid-free cells, also referred to as a plasmid addiction system. Half-life of over 2 hours. Cell killing by CcdB is accompanied by filamentation, defects in chromosome and plasmid segregation, defects in cell division, formation of anucleate cells, decreased DNA synthesis and plasmid loss. Interferes with the activity of DN
   3957..4081    -  protein_bind   attR2: mutant version of attR; recombination site for the Gateway® LR reaction LR Clonase™
   4237..4449    +  CDS            lacY (fragment): LACY_ECOLI - Experimental evidence at protein level: Swiss-Prot protein existence level 1. Responsible for transport of beta-galactosides into the cell, with the concomitant import of a proton (symport system). Can transport lactose, melibiose, lactulose or the analog methyl-1-thio-beta,D- galactopyranoside (TMG), but not sucrose or fructose (PubMed:1848449, PubMed:18177889, PubMed:22106930). The substrate specificity is directed toward the galactopyranosyl moiety of the substrate (PubMed:22106930). From Escherichia coli (strain K12).
   4449..4583    +  polyA_signal   SV40 poly(A) signal: SV40 polyadenylation signal
   4620..4638    -  promoter       T7 promoter: promoter for bacteriophage T7 RNA polymerase
   4660..4713    -  CDS            lacI (fragment): lac repressor; lacI; The lac repressor binds to the lac operator to inhibit transcription in E. coli. This inhibition can be relieved by adding lactose or isopropyl-β-D-thiogalactopyranoside (IPTG).
   4896..5484    -  rep_origin     ori: high-copy-number ColE1/pMB1/pBR322/pUC origin of replication
   5655..6515    -  CDS            AmpR: β-lactamase; bla; confers resistance to ampicillin, carbenicillin, and related antibiotics
   6516..6620    -  promoter       AmpR promoter: bla
   6715..6750    +  CDS            rop (fragment): Rop protein, which maintains plasmids at low copy number; rop
   6852..6903    +  misc_feature   bom (fragment): basis of mobility region from pBR322
   6966..2       +  promoter       SP6 promoter (across the origin): promoter for bacteriophage SP6 RNA polymerase
>Addgene plasmid #186410 | pDEST-pSP172BSSPE-R3-ccdB/CmR-R5::RfA-HA | addgene full sequence | sequence record 369046 | Addgene Partial NGS Result
GAACTCGAGGTCGACGGTATCGATAAGCTTGATGGGGACAAGTTTGTATAATAAAGTTGAACGAGAAACG
TAAAATGATATAAATATCAATATATTAAATTAGATTTTGCATAAAAAACAGACTACATAATACTGTAAAA
CACAACATATCCAGTCACTATGAATCAACTACTTAGATGGTATTAGTGACCTGTAGTCGACCGACAGCCT
TCCAAATGTTCTTCGGGTGATGCTGCCAACTTAGTCGACCGACAGCCTTCCAAATGTTCTTCTCAAACGG
AATCGTCGTATCCAGCCTACTCGCTATTGTCCTCAATGCCGTATTAAATCATAAAAAGAAATAAGAAAAA
GAGGTGCGAGCCTCTTTTTTGTGTGACAAAATAAAAACATCTACCTATTCATATACGCTAGTGTCATAGT
CCTGAAAATCATCTGCATCAAGAACAATTTCACAACTCTTATACTTTTCTCTTACAAGTCGTTCGGCTTC
ATCTGGATTTTCAGCCTCTATACTTACTAAACGTGATAAAGTTTCTGTAATTTCTACTGTATCGACCTGC
AGACTGGCTGTGTATAAGGGAGCCTGACATTTATATTCCCCAGAACATCAGGTTAATGGCGTTTTTGATG
TCATTTTCGCGGTGGCTGAGATCAGCCACTTCTTCCCCGATAACGGAGACCGGCACACTGGCCATATCGG
TGGTCATCATGCGCCAGCTTTCATCCCCGATATGCACCACCGGGTAAAGTTCACGGGAGACTTTATCTGA
CAGCAGACGTGCACTGGCCAGGGGGATCACCATCCGTCGCCCGGGCGTGTCAATAATATCACTCTGTACA
TCCACAAACAGACGATAACGGCTCTCTCTTTTATAGGTGTAAACCTTAAACTGCATTTCACCAGCCCCTG
TTCTCGTCAGCAAAAGAGCCGTTCATTTCAATAAACCGGGCGACCTCAGCCATCCCTTCCTGATTTTCCG
CTTTCCAGCGTTCGGCACGCAGACGACGGGCTTCATTCTGCATGGTTGTGCTTACCAGACCGGAGATATT
GACATCATATATGCCTTGAGCAACTGATAGCTGTCGCTGTCAACTGTCACTGTAATACGCTGCTTCATAG
CATACCTCTTTTTGACATACTTCGGGTATACATATCAGTATATATTCTTATACCGCAAAAATCAGCGCGC
AAATACGCATACTGTTATCTGGCTTTTAGTAAGCCGGATCCACGCGGCGTTTACGCCCCCCCTGCCACTC
ATCGCAGTACTGTTGTAATTCATTAAGCATTCTGCCGACATGGAAGCCATCACAAACGGCATGATGAACC
TGAATCGCCAGCGGCATCAGCACCTTGTCGCCTTGCGTATAATATTTGCCCATGGTGAAAACGGGGGCGA
AGAAGTTGTCCATATTGGCCACGTTTAAATCAAAACTGGTGAAACTCACCCAGGGATTGGCTGAGACGAA
AAACATATTCTCAATAAACCCTTTAGGGAAATAGGCCAGGTTTTCACCGTAACACGCCACATCTTGCGAA
TATATGTGTAGAAACTGCCGGAAATCGTCGTGGTATTCACTCCAGAGCGATGAAAACGTTTCAGTTTGCT
CATGGAAAACGGTGTAACAAGGGTGAACACTATCCCATATCACCAGCTCACCGTCTTTCATTGCCATACG
GAATTCCGGATGAGCATTCATCAGGCGGGCAAGAATGTGAATAAAGGCCGGATAAAACTTGTGCTTATTT
TTCTTTACGGTCTTTAAAAAGGCCGTAATATCCAGCTGAACGGTCTGGTTATAGGTACATTGAGCAACTG
ACTGAAATGCCTCAAAATGTTCTTTACGATGCCATTGGGATATATCAACGGTGGTATATCCAGTGATTTT
TTTCTCCATTTTAGCTTCCTTAGCTCCTGAAAATCTCGATAACTCAAAAAATACGCCCGGTAGTGATCTT
ATTTCATTATGGTGAAAGTTGGAACCTCTTACGTGCCGATCAACGTCTCATTTTCGCCAAAAGTTGGCCC
AGGGCTTCCCGGTATCAACAGGGACACCAGGATTTATTTATTCTGCGAAGTGATCTTCCGTCACAGGTAT
TTATTCGGCGCAAAGTGCGTCGGGTGATGCTGCCAACTTAGTCGACTACAGGTCACTAATACCATCTAAG
TAGTTGATTCATAGTGACTGGATATGTTGTGTTTTACAGTATTATGTAGTCTGTTTTTTATGCAAAATCT
AATTTAATATATTGATATTTATATCATTTTACGTTTCTCGTTCAACTTTTGTATACAAAGTGGTCCCCAT
CGAATTCCTGCAGCCCGGGGGATCCACTAGTTCTAGAGGATCCATTTAAATAGGCCTTTGTTTATCACAA
GTTTGTACAAAAAAGCTGAACGAGAAACGTAAAATGATATAAATATCAATATATTAAATTAGATTTTGCA
TAAAAAACAGACTACATAATACTGTAAAACACAACATATCCAGTCACTATGGCGGCCGCATTAGGCACCC
CAGGCTTTACACTTTATGCTTCCGGCTCGTATAATGTGTGGATTTTGAGTTAGGATCCGTCGAGATTTTC
AGGAGCTAAGGAAGCTAAAATGGAGAAAAAAATCACTGGATATACCACCGTTGATATATCCCAATGGCAT
CGTAAAGAACATTTTGAGGCATTTCAGTCAGTTGCTCAATGTACCTATAACCAGACCGTTCAGCTGGATA
TTACGGCCTTTTTAAAGACCGTAAAGAAAAATAAGCACAAGTTTTATCCGGCCTTTATTCACATTCTTGC
CCGCCTGATGAATGCTCATCCGGAATTCCGTATGGCAATGAAAGACGGTGAGCTGGTGATATGGGATAGT
GTTCACCCTTGTTACACCGTTTTCCATGAGCAAACTGAAACGTTTTCATCGCTCTGGAGTGAATACCACG
ACGATTTCCGGCAGTTTCTACACATATATTCGCAAGATGTGGCGTGTTACGGTGAAAACCTGGCCTATTT
CCCTAAAGGGTTTATTGAGAATATGTTTTTCGTCTCAGCCAATCCCTGGGTGAGTTTCACCAGTTTTGAT
TTAAACGTGGCCAATATGGACAACTTCTTCGCCCCCGTTTTCACCATGGGCAAATATTATACGCAAGGCG
ACAAGGTGCTGATGCCGCTGGCGATTCAGGTTCATCATGCCGTTTGTGATGGCTTCCATGTCGGCAGAAT
GCTTAATGAATTACAACAGTACTGCGATGAGTGGCAGGGCGGGGCGTAAACGCGTGGATCCGGCTTACTA
AAAGCCAGATAACAGTATGCGTATTTGCGCGCTGATTTTTGCGGTATAAGAATATATACTGATATGTATA
CCCGAAGTATGTCAAAAAGAGGTATGCTATGAAGCAGCGTATTACAGTGACAGTTGACAGCGACAGCTAT
CAGTTGCTCAAGGCATATATGATGTCAATATCTCCGGTCTGGTAAGCACAACCATGCAGAATGAAGCCCG
TCGTCTGCGTGCCGAACGCTGGAAAGCGGAAAATCAGGAAGGGATGGCTGAGGTCGCCCGGTTTATTGAA
ATGAACGGCTCTTTTGCTGACGAGAACAGGGGCTGGTGAAATGCAGTTTAAGGTTTACACCTATAAAAGA
GAGAGCCGTTATCGTCTGTTTGTGGATGTACAGAGTGATATTATTGACACGCCCGGGCGACGGATGGTGA
TCCCCCTGGCCAGTGCACGTCTGCTGTCAGATAAAGTCTCCCGTGAACTTTACCCGGTGGTGCATATCGG
GGATGAAAGCTGGCGCATGATGACCACCGATATGGCCAGTGTGCCGGTCTCCGTTATCGGGGAAGAAGTG
GCTGATCTCAGCCACCGCGAAAATGACATCAAAAACGCCATTAACCTGATGTTCTGGGGAATATAAATGT
CAGGCTCCCTTATACACAGCCAGTCTGCAGGTCGACCATAGTGACTGGATATGTTGTGTTTTACAGTATT
ATGTAGTCTGTTTTTTATGCAAAATCTAATTTAATATATTGATATTTATATCATTTTACGTTTCTCGTTC
AGCTTTCTTGTACAAAGTGGTGATAAACTTAGATTACCCATACGACGTGCCAGACTACGCTTGAATCGGA
ATTCCAGCTGAGCGCCGGTCGCTACCATTACCAGTTGGTCTGGTGTCAAAAATAATAATAACCGGGCAGG
CCATGTCTGCCCGTATTTCGCGTAAGGAAATCCATTATGTACTATTTAAAAAACACAAACTTTTGGATGT
TCGGTTTATTCTTTTTCTTTTACTTTTTTATCATGGGAGCCTACTTCCCGTTTTTCCCGATTTGGCTACA
TGACATCAACCATATCAGCAAAAGTGATACGGGTATTATTTTTGCCGCTATTTCTCTGTTCTCGCTATTA
TTCCAACCGCTGTTTGGTCTGCTTTCTGACAAACTCGGAACTTGTTTATTGCAGCTTATAATGGTTACAA
ATAAAGCAATAGCATCACAAATTTCACAAATAAAGCATTTTTTTCACTGCATTCTAGTTGTGGTTTGTCC
AAACTCATCAATGTATCTTATCATGTCTGGATCGACAAAGTCAAAGCGGCCATCAGATCTGCCGGTCTCC
CTATAGTGAGTCGTATTAATTTCGATAAGCCAGGTTAACCTGCATTAATGAATCGGCCAACGCGCGGGGA
GAGGCGGTTTGCGTATTGGGCGCTCTTCCGCTTCCTCGCTCACTGACTCGCTGCGCTCGGTCGTTCGGCT
GCGGCGAGCGGTATCAGCTCACTCAAAGGCGGTAATACGGTTATCCACAGAATCAGGGGATAACGCAGGA
AAGAACATGTGAGCAAAAGGCCAGCAAAAGGCCAGGAACCGTAAAAAGGCCGCGTTGCTGGCGTTTTTCC
ATAGGCTCCGCCCCCCTGACGAGCATCACAAAAATCGACGCTCAAGTCAGAGGTGGCGAAACCCGACAGG
ACTATAAAGATACCAGGCGTTTCCCCCTGGAAGCTCCCTCGTGCGCTCTCCTGTTCCGACCCTGCCGCTT
ACCGGATACCTGTCCGCCTTTCTCCCTTCGGGAAGCGTGGCGCTTTCTCATAGCTCACGCTGTAGGTATC
TCAGTTCGGTGTAGGTCGTTCGCTCCAAGCTGGGCTGTGTGCACGAACCCCCCGTTCAGCCCGACCGCTG
CGCCTTATCCGGTAACTATCGTCTTGAGTCCAACCCGGTAAGACACGACTTATCGCCACTGGCAGCAGCC
ACTGGTAACAGGATTAGCAGAGCGAGGTATGTAGGCGGTGCTACAGAGTTCTTGAAGTGGTGGCCTAACT
ACGGCTACACTAGAAGAACAGTATTTGGTATCTGCGCTCTGCTGAAGCCAGTTACCTTCGGAAAAAGAGT
TGGTAGCTCTTGATCCGGCAAACAAACCACCGCTGGTAGCGGTGGTTTTTTTGTTTGCAAGCAGCAGATT
ACGCGCAGAAAAAAAGGATCTCAAGAAGATCCTTTGATCTTTTCTACGGGGTCTGACGCTCAGTGGAACG
AAAACTCACGTTAAGGGATTTTGGTCATGAGATTATCAAAAAGGATCTTCACCTAGATCCTTTTAAATTA
AAAATGAAGTTTTAAATCAATCTAAAGTATATATGAGTAAACTTGGTCTGACAGTTACCAATGCTTAATC
AGTGAGGCACCTATCTCAGCGATCTGTCTATTTCGTTCATCCATAGTTGCCTGACTCCCCGTCGTGTAGA
TAACTACGATACGGGAGGGCTTACCATCTGGCCCCAGTGCTGCAATGATACCGCGAGACCCACGCTCACC
GGCTCCAGATTTATCAGCAATAAACCAGCCAGCCGGAAGGGCCGAGCGCAGAAGTGGTCCTGCAACTTTA
TCCGCCTCCATCCAGTCTATTAATTGTTGCCGGGAAGCTAGAGTAAGTAGTTCGCCAGTTAATAGTTTGC
GCAACGTTGTTGCCATTGCTACAGGCATCGTGGTGTCACGCTCGTCGTTTGGTATGGCTTCATTCAGCTC
CGGTTCCCAACGATCAAGGCGAGTTACATGATCCCCCATGTTGTGCAAAAAAGCGGTTAGCTCCTTCGGT
CCTCCGATCGTTGTCAGAAGTAAGTTGGCCGCAGTGTTATCACTCATGGTTATGGCAGCACTGCATAATT
CTCTTACTGTCATGCCATCCGTAAGATGCTTTTCTGTGACTGGTGAGTACTCAACCAAGTCATTCTGAGA
ATAGTGTATGCGGCGACCGAGTTGCTCTTGCCCGGCGTCAATACGGGATAATACCGCGCCACATAGCAGA
ACTTTAAAAGTGCTCATCATTGGAAAACGTTCTTCGGGGCGAAAACTCTCAAGGATCTTACCGCTGTTGA
GATCCAGTTCGATGTAACCCACTCGTGCACCCAACTGATCTTCAGCATCTTTTACTTTCACCAGCGTTTC
TGGGTGAGCAAAAACAGGAAGGCAAAATGCCGCAAAAAAGGGAATAAGGGCGACACGGAAATGTTGAATA
CTCATACTCTTCCTTTTTCAATATTATTGAAGCATTTATCAGGGTTATTGTCTCATGAGCGGATACATAT
TTGAATGTATTTAGAAAAATAAACAAATAGGGGTTCCGCGCACATTTCCCCGAAAAGTGCCACCTGACGT
CTAAGAAACCATTATTATCATGACATTAACCTATAAAAATAGGCGTATCACGAGGCCCTTTCGTCTCGCG
CGTTTCGGTGATGACGGTGAAAACCTCTGACACATGCAGCTCCCGGAGACGGTCACAGCTTGTCTGTAAG
CGGATGCCGGGAGCAGACAAGCCCGTCAGGGCGCGTCAGCGGGTGTTGGCGGGTGTCGGGGCTGGCTTAA
CTATGCGGCATCAGAGCAGATTGTACTGAGAGTGCACCATATGGACATATTGTCGTTAGAACGCGGCTAC
AATTAATACATAACCTTATGTATCATACACATACGATTTAGGTGACACTATA
